Addgene plasmid #200385: pHiUGE TurboID-HA donor (all-in-one) ORF2
Purpose: Tagging endogenously expressed proteins with TurboID-HA, C-terminal
Depositing lab: Scott Soderling. Depositing organization: Duke University. Publication: Proximity analysis of native proteomes reveals phenotypic modifiers in a mouse model of autism and related neurodevelopmental conditions. Gao Y, Shonai D, Trn M, Zhao J, Soderblom EJ, Garcia-Moreno SA, Gersbach CA, Wetsel WC, Dawson G, Velmeshev D, Jiang YH, Sloofman LG, Buxbaum JD, Soderling SH. Nat Commun. 2024 Aug 9;15(1):6801. doi: 10.1038/s41467-024-51037-x. PubMed 39122707.
Backbone
  Vector backbone: pHiUGE
  Vector type: Mammalian Expression
Growth in bacteria
  Bacterial resistance: Ampicillin, 100 μg/mL
  Growth temperature: 30°C
  Growth strain: NEB Stable
  Copy number: Unknown
Gene/Insert
  Gene/Insert name: TurboID (ref: PMID: 30125270, Addgene plasmid # 107169)
  Species: Other
  Mutation: NA
  Cloning method: Restriction Enzyme; 5′ cloning site SapI (not destroyed); 3′ cloning site SapI (not destroyed)
Terms and licenses: Academic/Nonprofit Terms; Industry Terms: Not Available to Industry
Depositor comments: Please visit https://www.biorxiv.org/content/10.1101/2022.10.06.511211v1 for bioRxiv preprint.
How to cite: pHiUGE TurboID-HA donor (all-in-one) ORF2 was a gift from Scott Soderling (Addgene plasmid # 200385 ; http://n2t.net/addgene:200385 ; RRID:Addgene_200385)
