[The description below was written by a language model from this plasmid's Addgene catalogue record and pLannotate feature annotations shown in this document.]
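Description:
pHiUGE TurboID-HA donor (all-in-one) ORF2 is a 4.7 kb plasmid built on the pHiUGE backbone and catalogued as a mammalian expression vector. Its stated purpose is C-terminal tagging of endogenously expressed proteins with TurboID-HA. The payload region is bracketed by AAV2 inverted terminal repeat sequences, one annotated in full and the other detected only as short fragments. This indicates an AAV-type genome layout that could be packaged for viral delivery, although the catalogue fields do not say so explicitly. In bacteria the plasmid replicates from a high-copy ColE1/pUC-type origin and is selected with ampicillin through the bla gene and its promoter. An f1 origin and small pBR322-derived remnants (bom, rop fragments) are also present.

Between the ITRs lie two tandem cassettes, each a human U6 RNA polymerase III promoter followed by a Streptococcus pyogenes Cas9 guide RNA scaffold. Downstream, on the opposite strand, is the coding sequence of TurboID, an engineered, catalytically enhanced E. coli biotin ligase used for proximity labelling. No promoter is annotated for TurboID, which fits a donor payload meant to be expressed only after in-frame insertion into a target gene. The HA tag named in the title is not separately annotated. "All-in-one" presumably refers to guide expression and donor being carried on a single vector, and "ORF2" to one of a set of reading-frame variants, but the record does not define either term or give the guide targets. Retained SapI sites are listed as the cloning sites. Cas9 is not encoded here and would have to be supplied separately. The associated work uses such tagging for proximity proteomics of native proteins in mouse models of autism and related neurodevelopmental conditions.
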