Features (pLannotate 1.2.2; 15 found; start..end, strand, type, name):
     12..39      +  repeat_region  AAV2 ITR (fragment): inverted terminal repeat of adeno-associated virus serotype 2 inverted
     68..95      +  repeat_region  AAV2 ITR (fragment): inverted terminal repeat of adeno-associated virus serotype 2 inverted
    145..385     +  promoter       U6 promoter: RNA polymerase III promoter for human U6 snRNA
    414..489     +  misc_RNA       gRNA scaffold: guide RNA scaffold for the Streptococcus pyogenes CRISPR/Cas9 system
    501..741     +  promoter       U6 promoter: RNA polymerase III promoter for human U6 snRNA
    768..843     +  misc_RNA       gRNA scaffold: guide RNA scaffold for the Streptococcus pyogenes CRISPR/Cas9 system
    921..1878    -  CDS            TurboID (fragment): mutant of the E. coli biotin ligase BioID engineered for improved catalytic efficiency (Branon et al., 2018)
   1930..2070    +  repeat_region  AAV2 ITR: inverted terminal repeat of adeno-associated virus serotype 2 inverted
   2075..2126    -  misc_feature   bom (fragment): basis of mobility region from pBR322
   2145..2600    +  rep_origin     f1 ori (sequence partly withheld): f1 bacteriophage origin of replication; arrow indicates direction of (+) strand synthesis
   2601..2650    -  misc_feature   bom (fragment): basis of mobility region from pBR322
   2752..2787    -  CDS            rop (fragment): Rop protein, which maintains plasmids at low copy number; rop
   2882..2986    +  promoter       AmpR promoter: bla
   2987..3847    +  CDS            AmpR: β-lactamase; bla; confers resistance to ampicillin, carbenicillin, and related antibiotics
   4018..4606    +  rep_origin     ori: high-copy-number ColE1/pMB1/pBR322/pUC origin of replication
>Addgene plasmid #200385 | pHiUGE TurboID-HA donor (all-in-one) ORF2 | addgene full sequence | sequence record 397528 | Addgene NGS Result
CCTGCAGGCAGCTGCGCGCTCGCTCGCTCACTGAGGCCGCCCGGGCGTCGGGCGACCTTTGGTCGCCCGG
CCTCAGTGAGCGAGCGAGCGCGCAGAGAGGGAGTGGCCAACTCCATCACTAGGGGTTCCTGCGGCCGCAC
GCGTGAGGGCCTATTTCCCATGATTCCTTCATATTTGCATATACGATACAAGGCTGTTAGAGAGATAATT
GGAATTAATTTGACTGTAAACACAAAGATATTAGTACAAAATACGTGACGTAGAAAGTAATAATTTCTTG
GGTAGTTTGCAGTTTTAAAATTATGTTTTAAAATGGACTATCATATGCTTACCGTAACTTGAAAGTATTT
CGATTTCTTGGCTTTATATATCTTGTGGAAAGGACGAAACACCGACGCTTCCGAGTACGGTACGTTTTAG
AGCTAGAAATAGCAAGTTAAAATAAGGCTAGTCCGTTATCAACTTGAAAAAGTGGCACCGAGTCGGTGCT
TTTTTTCTAGGAGGGCCTATTTCCCATGATTCCTTCATATTTGCATATACGATACAAGGCTGTTAGAGAG
ATAATTGGAATTAATTTGACTGTAAACACAAAGATATTAGTACAAAATACGTGACGTAGAAAGTAATAAT
TTCTTGGGTAGTTTGCAGTTTTAAAATTATGTTTTAAAATGGACTATCATATGCTTACCGTAACTTGAAA
GTATTTCGATTTCTTGGCTTTATATATCTTGTGGAAAGGACGAAACACCGGAAGAGCGAGCTCTTCTGTT
TTAGAGCTAGAAATAGCAAGTTAAAATAAGGCTAGTCCGTTATCAACTTGAAAAAGTGGCACCGAGTCGG
TGCTTTTTTTCTAGACCTGTACCGTACTCGGAAGCGTCGGATCCTTATGCGTAATCCGGTACATCGTAAG
GGTAGAATTCCTTTTCGGCAGACCGCAGACTGATTTCTCCGCCCATCCAGGGTTTGATAACTCCGTCCTG
TTCCAGCAGCAGGGCTCCCTGTTTATCAATCCCCCGGCTAATCCCGAAAATCTCTTTGTCCCCAATGATC
AGCTTCACGGGTCTATTGATGAAGTTATCCAGCTTCTCCCACCGTGGCAGATATGGAGCCAGGCCTTCCT
GCTCGAACAGTTCCAGGGCTGCCCGCAGCTCTCGGATCAGCGTAGCGGCCAGAGTATTCCTGTCCAGGTT
AATCCCTGCTTCCTGCAGTGTGATCCAGCCCTGATTGACCACGCTTTCCTCCACGCGCCTCATAGCCACG
TTAATCCCGGCGCCAATGACGATCTGTGCAGCATCGCCTGTTATTCCGGCCAGCTCCACCAGGATGCCTG
CCAGCTTTCTATCCTGCAGATACAGGTCATTGGGCCATTTGACTCGCACCTTGTCTGCTCCCAGCTTTCG
CAGCGCTTCTGCCATGACAATTCCGATGACCGGGCCCAGGCCGATTGCTGCTGGTCCCCGCTTCAGGCGC
CAAAACATACTCAGGTACAGGTTAGCTCCAAAAGGAGAGAACCATTTCCTCCCTCTGCTTCCTCTCCCTG
CCTGCTGATATTCTGCAATGCAAGCATCCCCACTCTTCAGCTCGCCGATTCGATCCAGCAGGTACTGATT
GGTGGAGTCGACCACAGGCAGGACTGCCACGCTCCCGCCGTCCAGCTGTCCCAGAATCTGTTTAGCGTTC
AGCAGCGGGATAGGCTCGGGCAGAGAGTAGCCCTTTCCGGGCACGGTGAACACGTCCACGCCCCAGTCGC
GCAGAGTCTGAATGTGCTTGTTGATAGCGGCCCTGGACATGCCCAGGGTTTCTCCCAGCTGTTCGCCACT
ATGGAACTCGCCATTAGCCAGGAGAGCGATCAGCTTCAGAGGCACAGTATTGTCTTTCCTCGAGCCTGTA
CCGTACTCGGAAGCGTCCACGTGCGGACCGAGCGGCCGCAGGAACCCCTAGTGATGGAGTTGGCCACTCC
CTCTCTGCGCGCTCGCTCGCTCACTGAGGCCGGGCGACCAAAGGTCGCCCGACGCCCGGGCTTTGCCCGG
GCGGCCTCAGTGAGCGAGCGAGCGCGCAGCTGCCTGCAGGGGCGCCTGATGCGGTATTTTCTCCTTACGC
ATCTGTGCGGTATTTCACACCGCATA
[95 nt withheld, positions 2127-2221]
T
[46 nt withheld, positions 2223-2268]
C
[141 nt withheld, positions 2270-2410]
CCTTTGACGTTGGAGTCCACGTTCTTT
[37 nt withheld, positions 2438-2474]
ACTCTATCTCGGGCTATTCTTTTGATTTATAAGGGATTTTGCCGATTTCGGTCTATTGGTTAAAAAATGA
GCTGATTTAACAAAAATTTAACGCGAATTTTAACAAAATATTAACGTTTACAATTTTATGGTGCACTCTC
AGTACAATCTGCTCTGATGCCGCATAGTTAAGCCAGCCCCGACACCCGCCAACACCCGCTGACGCGCCCT
GACGGGCTTGTCTGCTCCCGGCATCCGCTTACAGACAAGCTGTGACCGTCTCCGGGAGCTGCATGTGTCA
GAGGTTTTCACCGTCATCACCGAAACGCGCGAGACGAAAGGGCCTCGTGATACGCCTATTTTTATAGGTT
AATGTCATGATAATAATGGTTTCTTAGACGTCAGGTGGCACTTTTCGGGGAAATGTGCGCGGAACCCCTA
TTTGTTTATTTTTCTAAATACATTCAAATATGTATCCGCTCATGAGACAATAACCCTGATAAATGCTTCA
ATAATATTGAAAAAGGAAGAGTATGAGTATTCAACATTTCCGTGTCGCCCTTATTCCCTTTTTTGCGGCA
TTTTGCCTTCCTGTTTTTGCTCACCCAGAAACGCTGGTGAAAGTAAAAGATGCTGAAGATCAGTTGGGTG
CACGAGTGGGTTACATCGAACTGGATCTCAACAGCGGTAAGATCCTTGAGAGTTTTCGCCCCGAAGAACG
TTTTCCAATGATGAGCACTTTTAAAGTTCTGCTATGTGGCGCGGTATTATCCCGTATTGACGCCGGGCAA
GAGCAACTCGGTCGCCGCATACACTATTCTCAGAATGACTTGGTTGAGTACTCACCAGTCACAGAAAAGC
ATCTTACGGATGGCATGACAGTAAGAGAATTATGCAGTGCTGCCATAACCATGAGTGATAACACTGCGGC
CAACTTACTTCTGACAACGATCGGAGGACCGAAGGAGCTAACCGCTTTTTTGCACAACATGGGGGATCAT
GTAACTCGCCTTGATCGTTGGGAACCGGAGCTGAATGAAGCCATACCAAACGACGAGCGTGACACCACGA
TGCCTGTAGCAATGGCAACAACGTTGCGCAAACTATTAACTGGCGAACTACTTACTCTAGCTTCCCGGCA
ACAATTAATAGACTGGATGGAGGCGGATAAAGTTGCAGGACCACTTCTGCGCTCGGCCCTTCCGGCTGGC
TGGTTTATTGCTGATAAATCTGGAGCCGGTGAGCGTGGGTCTCGCGGTATCATTGCAGCACTGGGGCCAG
ATGGTAAGCCCTCCCGTATCGTAGTTATCTACACGACGGGGAGTCAGGCAACTATGGATGAACGAAATAG
ACAGATCGCTGAGATAGGTGCCTCACTGATTAAGCATTGGTAACTGTCAGACCAAGTTTACTCATATATA
CTTTAGATTGATTTAAAACTTCATTTTTAATTTAAAAGGATCTAGGTGAAGATCCTTTTTGATAATCTCA
TGACCAAAATCCCTTAACGTGAGTTTTCGTTCCACTGAGCGTCAGACCCCGTAGAAAAGATCAAAGGATC
TTCTTGAGATCCTTTTTTTCTGCGCGTAATCTGCTGCTTGCAAACAAAAAAACCACCGCTACCAGCGGTG
GTTTGTTTGCCGGATCAAGAGCTACCAACTCTTTTTCCGAAGGTAACTGGCTTCAGCAGAGCGCAGATAC
CAAATACTGTTCTTCTAGTGTAGCCGTAGTTAGGCCACCACTTCAAGAACTCTGTAGCACCGCCTACATA
CCTCGCTCTGCTAATCCTGTTACCAGTGGCTGCTGCCAGTGGCGATAAGTCGTGTCTTACCGGGTTGGAC
TCAAGACGATAGTTACCGGATAAGGCGCAGCGGTCGGGCTGAACGGGGGGTTCGTGCACACAGCCCAGCT
TGGAGCGAACGACCTACACCGAACTGAGATACCTACAGCGTGAGCTATGAGAAAGCGCCACGCTTCCCGA
AGGGAGAAAGGCGGACAGGTATCCGGTAAGCGGCAGGGTCGGAACAGGAGAGCGCACGAGGGAGCTTCCA
GGGGGAAACGCCTGGTATCTTTATAGTCCTGTCGGGTTTCGCCACCTCTGACTTGAGCGTCGATTTTTGT
GATGCTCGTCAGGGGGGCGGAGCCTATGGAAAAACGCCAGCAACGCGGCCTTTTTACGGTTCCTGGCCTT
TTGCTGGCCTTTTGCTCACATGT
